Addgene plasmid #56278: mT-Sapphire-CytERM-N-17
Purpose: Localization: Endoplasmic Reticulum, Excitation: 399, Emission: 511
Depositing lab: Michael Davidson. Depositing organization: Florida State University, Tallahassee.
Backbone
  Vector backbone: mT-Sapphire-N1
  Backbone size w/o insert (bp): 4750
  Vector type: Mammalian Expression
  Selectable markers: Neomycin (select with G418)
Growth in bacteria
  Bacterial resistance: Kanamycin, 50 μg/mL
  Growth temperature: 37°C
  Growth strain: DH5alpha
  Copy number: High Copy
Gene/Insert
  Gene/Insert name: CytERM (alt names: Cytochrome p450; NM_001171120.1)
  Promoter: CMV
  Tag / fusion protein: mT (C terminal on backbone)
  Cloning method: Unknown
  Sequencing primers: 5′ CMV-F; 3′ SV40pA-R
Terms and licenses: Academic/Nonprofit Terms; Industry Terms
Depositor comments: Cytochrome p450 . Excitation = 399; Emission = 511
How to cite: mT-Sapphire-CytERM-N-17 was a gift from Michael Davidson (Addgene plasmid # 56278 ; http://n2t.net/addgene:56278 ; RRID:Addgene_56278)
