[The description below was written by a language model from this plasmid's Addgene catalogue record and pLannotate feature annotations shown in this document.]
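Description:
mT-Sapphire-CytERM-N-17 is a mammalian expression plasmid built on the mT-Sapphire-N1 backbone, an N1-type fluorescent protein fusion vector in which the sequence of interest sits upstream of, and in frame with, the fluorescent protein. It replicates in E. coli at high copy from a ColE1/pUC-type origin and also carries an f1 phage origin. A single NeoR/KanR (Tn5 aminoglycoside phosphotransferase) gene serves both hosts. The bacterial AmpR (bla) promoter drives it for kanamycin selection in bacteria, and the adjacent SV40 enhancer/early promoter, paired with an HSV TK polyadenylation signal, drives it for G418 selection of transfected mammalian cells. Short annotated hits to ble, bGH poly(A) and SV40 large T antigen are small fragments, most likely backbone remnants or annotation matches rather than functional units.

The expression cassette uses the human CMV immediate early enhancer and promoter and ends in an SV40 poly(A) signal. The insert, CytERM, is a short fragment of about 90 bp annotated as part of rabbit cytochrome P450 CYP2C1, consistent with the depositor's "Cytochrome p450" note. It is joined through residual multiple cloning site sequence to the mT-Sapphire coding region, so the fluorescent protein sits at the C terminus of the fusion. Microsomal P450 enzymes are anchored in the endoplasmic reticulum membrane, and the record lists the endoplasmic reticulum as the localization of this fusion. mT-Sapphire is an Aequorea victoria-derived, constitutively fluorescent protein with a long Stokes shift and low acid sensitivity, recorded here with excitation at 399 nm and emission at 511 nm. The plasmid is intended as an endoplasmic reticulum marker for fluorescence imaging in transfected mammalian cells.
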