Features (pLannotate 1.2.2; 17 found; start..end, strand, type, name):
      1..304     +  enhancer       CMV enhancer: human cytomegalovirus immediate early enhancer
    305..508     +  promoter       CMV promoter: human cytomegalovirus (CMV) immediate early promoter
    531..554     +  misc_feature   MCS (fragment): multiple cloning site
    598..684     +  CDS            CYP2C1 (fragment): CP2C1_RABIT - Experimental evidence at protein level: Swiss-Prot protein existence level 1. Cytochromes P450 are a group of heme-thiolate monooxygenases. In liver microsomes, this enzyme is involved in an NADPH-dependent electron transport pathway. It oxidizes a variety of structurally unrelated compounds, including steroids, fatty acids, and xenobiotics. From Oryctolagus cuniculus (Rabbit).
    679..722     +  misc_feature   MCS (fragment): multiple cloning site
    736..1452    +  CDS            mT-Sapphire: mT-Sapphire is a basic (constitutively fluorescent) long stokes shift fluorescent protein published in 2008, derived from Aequorea victoria. It has low acid sensitivity.
   1471..1554    +  CDS            large T antigen (fragment): large T antigen from SV40 (simian virus 40)
   1577..1698    +  polyA_signal   SV40 poly(A) signal: SV40 polyadenylation signal
   1732..2160    -  rep_origin     f1 ori (sequence partly withheld): f1 bacteriophage origin of replication; arrow indicates direction of (+) strand synthesis
   2187..2291    +  promoter       AmpR promoter: bla
   2293..2650    +  promoter       SV40 promoter: SV40 enhancer and early promoter
   2685..3479    +  CDS            NeoR/KanR: aminoglycoside phosphotransferase from Tn5; aph(3')-II (or nptII); confers resistance to neomycin, kanamycin, and G418 (Geneticin®)
   3500..3652    +  CDS            ble (fragment): BLE_KLEPN - Experimental evidence at protein level: Swiss-Prot protein existence level 1. Binding protein with a strong affinity to the bleomycin family of antibiotics. Binds to CL990; an antimitotic-antibiotic compound. From Klebsiella pneumoniae.
   3711..3758    +  polyA_signal   HSV TK poly(A) signal: herpes simplex virus thymidine kinase polyadenylation signal (Cole and Stacy, 1985)
   3849..3865    -  polyA_signal   bGH poly(A) signal (fragment): bovine growth hormone polyadenylation signal
   4087..4675    +  rep_origin     ori: high-copy-number ColE1/pMB1/pBR322/pUC origin of replication
   4790..4849    +  enhancer       CMV enhancer (fragment): human cytomegalovirus immediate early enhancer
>Addgene plasmid #56278 | mT-Sapphire-CytERM-N-17 | addgene full sequence | sequence record 183147 | Addgene NGS Result
CGTTACATAACTTACGGTAAATGGCCCGCCTGGCTGACCGCCCAACGACCCCCGCCCATTGACGTCAATA
ATGACGTATGTTCCCATAGTAACGCCAATAGGGACTTTCCATTGACGTCAATGGGTGGAGTATTTACGGT
AAACTGCCCACTTGGCAGTACATCAAGTGTATCATATGCCAAGTACGCCCCCTATTGACGTCAATGACGG
TAAATGGCCCGCCTGGCATTATGCCCAGTACATGACCTTATGGGACTTTCCTACTTGGCAGTACATCTAC
GTATTAGTCATCGCTATTACCATGGTGATGCGGTTTTGGCAGTACATCAATGGGCGTGGATAGCGGTTTG
ACTCACGGGGATTTCCAAGTCTCCACCCCATTGACGTCAATGGGAGTTTGTTTTGGCACCAAAATCAACG
GGACTTTCCAAAATGTCGTAACAACTCCGCCCCATTGACGCAAATGGGCGGTAGGCGTGTACGGTGGGAG
GTCTATATAAGCAGAGCTGGTTTAGTGAACCGTCAGATCCGCTAGCGCTACCGGACTCAGATCTGGTACC
CCTTGCAGCTTCCAGTTGTCAGGAAGAGAAGGCTCCCATGGATCCTGTGGTGGTGCTGGGGCTCTGTCTC
TCCTGTTTGCTTCTCCTTTCACTCTGGAAACAGAGCTATGGGGGAGGGAAGCTTCGAATTCTGCAGTCGA
CGGTACCGCGGGCCCGGGATCCACCGGTCGCCACCATGGTGAGCAAGGGCGAGGAGCTGTTCACCGGGGT
GGTGCCCATCCTGGTCGAGCTGGACGGCGACGTAAACGGCCACAAGTTCAGCGTGTCCGGCGAGGGCGAG
GGCGATGCCACCTACGGCAAGCTGACCCTGAAGTTCATCTGCACCACCGGCAAGCTGCCCGTGCCCTGGC
CCACCCTCGTGACCACCTTCTCCTACGGCGTGATGGTGTTCGCCCGCTACCCCGACCACATGAAGCAGCA
CGACTTCTTCAAGTCCGCCATGCCCGAAGGCTACGTCCAGGAGCGCACCATCTTCTTCAAGGACGACGGC
AACTACAAGACCCGCGCCGAGGTGAAGTTCGAGGGCGACACCCTGGTGAACCGCATCGAGCTGAAGGGCA
TCGACTTCAAGGAGGACGGCAACATCCTGGGGCACAAGCTGGAGTACAACTTCAACAGCCACAACGTCTA
TATCATGGCCGACAAGCAGAAGAACGGCATCAAGGCCAACTTCAAGATCCGCCACAACATCGAGGACGGC
GGCGTGCAGCTCGCCGACCACTACCAGCAGAACACCCCCATCGGCGACGGCCCCGTGCTGCTGCCCGACA
ACCACTACCTGAGCATCCAGTCCAAGCTGAGCAAAGACCCCAACGAGAAGCGCGATCACATGGTCCTGCT
GGAGTTCGTGACCGCCGCCGGGATCACTCTGGGCATGGACGAGCTGTACAAGTAAGCGGCCGCGACTCTA
GATCATAATCAGCCATACCACATTTGTAGAGGTTTTACTTGCTTTAAAAAACCTCCCACACCTCCCCCTG
AACCTGAAACATAAAATGAATGCAATTGTTGTTGTTAACTTGTTTATTGCAGCTTATAATGGTTACAAAT
AAAGCAATAGCATCACAAATTTCACAAATAAAGCATTTTTTTCACTGCATTCTAGTTGTGGTTTGTCCAA
ACTCATCAATGTATCTTAAGGCGTAAATTGTAAGCGTTAATATTTTGTTAAAATTCGCGTTAAATTTTTG
TTAAATCAGCTCATTTTTTAACCAATAGGCCGAAATCGGCAAAATCCCTTATAAATCAAAAGAATAGACC
GAGATAGGGT
[37 nt withheld, positions 1831-1867]
AAAGAACGTGGACTCCAACGTCAAAGG
[49 nt withheld, positions 1895-1943]
T
[91 nt withheld, positions 1945-2035]
G
[124 nt withheld, positions 2037-2160]
CAGGTGGCACTTTTCGGGGAAATGTGCGCGGAACCCCTATTTGTTTATTTTTCTAAATACATTCAAATAT
GTATCCGCTCATGAGACAATAACCCTGATAAATGCTTCAATAATATTGAAAAAGGAAGAGTCCTGAGGCG
GAAAGAACCAGCTGTGGAATGTGTGTCAGTTAGGGTGTGGAAAGTCCCCAGGCTCCCCAGCAGGCAGAAG
TATGCAAAGCATGCATCTCAATTAGTCAGCAACCAGGTGTGGAAAGTCCCCAGGCTCCCCAGCAGGCAGA
AGTATGCAAAGCATGCATCTCAATTAGTCAGCAACCATAGTCCCGCCCCTAACTCCGCCCATCCCGCCCC
TAACTCCGCCCAGTTCCGCCCATTCTCCGCCCCATGGCTGACTAATTTTTTTTATTTATGCAGAGGCCGA
GGCCGCCTCGGCCTCTGAGCTATTCCAGAAGTAGTGAGGAGGCTTTTTTGGAGGCCTAGGCTTTTGCAAA
GATCGATCAAGAGACAGGATGAGGATCGTTTCGCATGATTGAACAAGATGGATTGCACGCAGGTTCTCCG
GCCGCTTGGGTGGAGAGGCTATTCGGCTATGACTGGGCACAACAGACAATCGGCTGCTCTGATGCCGCCG
TGTTCCGGCTGTCAGCGCAGGGGCGCCCGGTTCTTTTTGTCAAGACCGACCTGTCCGGTGCCCTGAATGA
ACTGCAAGACGAGGCAGCGCGGCTATCGTGGCTGGCCACGACGGGCGTTCCTTGCGCAGCTGTGCTCGAC
GTTGTCACTGAAGCGGGAAGGGACTGGCTGCTATTGGGCGAAGTGCCGGGGCAGGATCTCCTGTCATCTC
ACCTTGCTCCTGCCGAGAAAGTATCCATCATGGCTGATGCAATGCGGCGGCTGCATACGCTTGATCCGGC
TACCTGCCCATTCGACCACCAAGCGAAACATCGCATCGAGCGAGCACGTACTCGGATGGAAGCCGGTCTT
GTCGATCAGGATGATCTGGACGAAGAGCATCAGGGGCTCGCGCCAGCCGAACTGTTCGCCAGGCTCAAGG
CGAGCATGCCCGACGGCGAGGATCTCGTCGTGACCCATGGCGATGCCTGCTTGCCGAATATCATGGTGGA
AAATGGCCGCTTTTCTGGATTCATCGACTGTGGCCGGCTGGGTGTGGCGGACCGCTATCAGGACATAGCG
TTGGCTACCCGTGATATTGCTGAAGAGCTTGGCGGCGAATGGGCTGACCGCTTCCTCGTGCTTTACGGTA
TCGCCGCTCCCGATTCGCAGCGCATCGCCTTCTATCGCCTTCTTGACGAGTTCTTCTGAGCGGGACTCTG
GGGTTCGAAATGACCGACCAAGCGACGCCCAACCTGCCATCACGAGATTTCGATTCCACCGCCGCCTTCT
ATGAAAGGTTGGGCTTCGGAATCGTTTTCCGGGACGCCGGCTGGATGATCCTCCAGCGCGGGGATCTCAT
GCTGGAGTTCTTCGCCCACCCTAGGGGGAGGCTAACTGAAACACGGAAGGAGACAATACCGGAAGGAACC
CGCGCTATGACGGCAATAAAAAGACAGAATAAAACGCACGGTGTTGGGTCGTTTGTTCATAAACGCGGGG
TTCGGTCCCAGGGCTGGCACTCTGTCGATACCCCACCGAGACCCCATTGGGGCCAATACGCCCGCGTTTC
TTCCTTTTCCCCACCCCACCCCCCAAGTTCGGGTGAAGGCCCAGGGCTCGCAGCCAACGTCGGGGCGGCA
GGCCCTGCCATAGCCTCAGGTTACTCATATATACTTTAGATTGATTTAAAACTTCATTTTTAATTTAAAA
GGATCTAGGTGAAGATCCTTTTTGATAATCTCATGACCAAAATCCCTTAACGTGAGTTTTCGTTCCACTG
AGCGTCAGACCCCGTAGAAAAGATCAAAGGATCTTCTTGAGATCCTTTTTTTCTGCGCGTAATCTGCTGC
TTGCAAACAAAAAAACCACCGCTACCAGCGGTGGTTTGTTTGCCGGATCAAGAGCTACCAACTCTTTTTC
CGAAGGTAACTGGCTTCAGCAGAGCGCAGATACCAAATACTGTTCTTCTAGTGTAGCCGTAGTTAGGCCA
CCACTTCAAGAACTCTGTAGCACCGCCTACATACCTCGCTCTGCTAATCCTGTTACCAGTGGCTGCTGCC
AGTGGCGATAAGTCGTGTCTTACCGGGTTGGACTCAAGACGATAGTTACCGGATAAGGCGCAGCGGTCGG
GCTGAACGGGGGGTTCGTGCACACAGCCCAGCTTGGAGCGAACGACCTACACCGAACTGAGATACCTACA
GCGTGAGCTATGAGAAAGCGCCACGCTTCCCGAAGGGAGAAAGGCGGACAGGTATCCGGTAAGCGGCAGG
GTCGGAACAGGAGAGCGCACGAGGGAGCTTCCAGGGGGAAACGCCTGGTATCTTTATAGTCCTGTCGGGT
TTCGCCACCTCTGACTTGAGCGTCGATTTTTGTGATGCTCGTCAGGGGGGCGGAGCCTATGGAAAAACGC
CAGCAACGCGGCCTTTTTACGGTTCCTGGCCTTTTGCTGGCCTTTTGCTCACATGTTCTTTCCTGCGTTA
TCCCCTGATTCTGTGGATAACCGTATTACCGCCATGCATTAGTTATTAATAGTAATCAATTACGGGGTCA
TTAGTTCATAGCCCATATATGGAGTTCCG
