>Addgene plasmid #56278 | mT-Sapphire-CytERM-N-17 | depositor partial sequence | sequence record 87185 | insert sequence
TTGCAGCTTCCAGTTGTCAGGAAGAGAAGGCTCCCATGGATCCTGTGGTGGTGCTGGGGCTCTGTCTCTC
CTGTTTGCTTCTCCTTTCACTCTGGAAACAGAGCTATGGGGGAGGGAAGCTTCGAATTCTGCAGTCGACG
GTACCGCGGGCCCGGGATCCACCGGTCGCCACCATGGTGAGCAAGGGCGAGGAGCTGTTCACCGGGGTGG
TGCCCATCCTGGTCGAGCTGGACGGCGACGTAAACGGCCACAAGTTCAGCGTGTCCGGCGAGGGCGAGGG
CGATGCCACCTACGGCAAGCTGACCCTGAAGTTCATCTGCACCACCGGCAAGCTGCCCGTGCCCTGGCCC
ACCCTCGTGACCACCTTCTCCTACGGCGTGATGGTGTTCGCCCGCTACCCCGACCACATGAAGCAGCACG
ACTTCTTCAAGTCCGCCATGCCCGAAGGCTACGTCCAGGAGCGCACCATCTTCTTCAAGGACGACGGCAA
CTACAAGACCCGCGCCGAGGTGAAGTTCGAGGGCGACACCCTGGTGAACCGCATCGAGCTGAAGGGCATC
GACTTCAAGGAGGACGGCAACATCCTGGGGCACAAGCTGGAGTACAACTTCAACAGCCACAACGTCTATA
TCATGGCCGACAAGCAGAAGAACGGCATCAAGGCCAACTTCAAGATCCGCCACAACATCGAGGACGGCGG
CGTGCAGCTCGCCGACCACTACCAGCAGAACACCCCCATCGGCGACGGCCCCGTGCTGCTGCCCGACAAC
CACTACCTGAGCATCCAGTCCAAGCTGAGCAAAGACCCCAACGAGAAGCGCGATCACATGGTCCTGCTGG
AGTTCGTGACCGCCGCCGGGATCACTCTGGGCATGGACGAGCTGTACAAGTAAGCGG
